Addgene plasmid #76222: NME6 gRNA (BRDN0001145496)
Purpose: 3rd generation lentiviral gRNA plasmid targeting human NME6
Depositing lab: John Doench & David Root. Depositing organization: Broad Institute. Publication: Optimized sgRNA design to maximize activity and minimize off-target effects of CRISPR-Cas9. Doench JG, Fusi N, Sullender M, Hegde M, Vaimberg EW, Donovan KF, Smith I, Tothova Z, Wilen C, Orchard R, Virgin HW, Listgarten J, Root DE. Nat Biotechnol. 2016 Jan 18. doi: 10.1038/nbt.3437. PubMed 26780180.
Backbone
  Vector backbone: lentiGuide-Puro
  Backbone manufacturer: Zhang Lab (Addgene plasmid # 52963)
  Vector type: Mammalian Expression, Lentiviral, CRISPR
  Selectable markers: Puromycin
Growth in bacteria
  Bacterial resistance: Ampicillin, 100 μg/mL
  Growth temperature: 37°C
  Growth strain: DH5alpha
  Copy number: High Copy
Gene/Insert
  Gene/Insert name: NME6 (alt name: NME6)
  gRNA/shRNA sequence: AGTGTTCCGAGCACGCCATG
  Species: H. sapiens (human)
  Entrez Gene: NME6 (a.k.a. NM23-H6, IPIA-ALPHA)
  Promoter: hU6
  Cloning method: Unknown
  Sequencing primers: 5′ U6-F; 3′ pS2-R
Terms and licenses: Academic/Nonprofit Terms; Industry Terms: Not Available to Industry
Depositor comments: The gRNA was designed to target a Genbank reference sequence which has since been removed from the database. Note that this plasmid does NOT contain Cas9. It should be used in conjunction with lentiCas9-Blast (Addgene #52962) or otherwise with cell lines already expressing Cas9. Browse the full kinome gRNA library at http://www.addgene.org/pooled-library/broadgpp-human-kinome/ or visit http://www.broadinstitute.org/rnai/public/ for detailed protocols and information.
How to cite: NME6 gRNA (BRDN0001145496) was a gift from John Doench & David Root (Addgene plasmid # 76222 ; http://n2t.net/addgene:76222 ; RRID:Addgene_76222)
