[The description below was written by a language model from this plasmid's Addgene catalogue record and pLannotate feature annotations shown in this document.]
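Description:
NME6 gRNA (BRDN0001145496) is a third-generation lentiviral guide RNA plasmid built on the lentiGuide-Puro backbone, designed to direct Streptococcus pyogenes Cas9 to the human NME6 gene (also known as NM23-H6). It is propagated in E. coli as a high-copy plasmid through a ColE1/pUC-type origin with ampicillin selection from the β-lactamase gene. The backbone also carries an f1 origin, an SV40 origin and poly(A) signal, and remnants of lac and T7/T3 cloning-vector sequences.

The lentiviral transfer cassette begins with an RSV promoter fused to a truncated HIV-1 5' LTR, which makes genomic RNA production Tat-independent. This is followed by the Ψ packaging signal with a gag fragment, the Rev response element for Rev-dependent nuclear export, and a cPPT/CTS element that aids nuclear import of the reverse-transcribed genome. Within this frame, a human U6 RNA polymerase III promoter drives the NME6-targeting spacer joined to the SpCas9 gRNA scaffold. A separate EF-1α core promoter with its intron A expresses puromycin N-acetyltransferase for selection of transduced mammalian cells, with a WPRE enhancing transcript expression. The cassette ends in a ΔU3 self-inactivating 3' LTR, which disables LTR promoter activity after integration.

The plasmid does not encode Cas9, so it must be paired with a separate Cas9 vector or with cells already expressing the nuclease. It belongs to a human kinome gRNA collection and is suited to knockout studies of NME6. The depositors note that the guide was designed against a GenBank reference sequence that has since been withdrawn.
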