Features (pLannotate 1.2.2; 29 found; start..end, strand, type, name):
     14..80      +  CDS            small t antigen (fragment): SV40 (simian virus 40) small t antigen
    106..317     +  promoter       EF-1α core promoter: core promoter for human elongation factor EF-1α
    318..1256    +  intron         EF-1α intron A: intron upstream of the start codon of human EF-1α
   1278..1877    +  CDS            PuroR (fragment): puromycin N-acetyltransferase; pac from Streptomyces; confers resistance to puromycin
   1893..2481    +  misc_feature   WPRE: woodchuck hepatitis virus posttranscriptional regulatory element
   2532..2551    +  misc_feature   cPPT/CTS (fragment): central polypurine tract and central termination sequence of HIV-1
   2553..2786    +  LTR            3' LTR (ΔU3): self-inactivating 3' long terminal repeat (LTR) from HIV-1
   2864..2985    +  polyA_signal   SV40 poly(A) signal: SV40 polyadenylation signal
   3025..3160    +  rep_origin     SV40 ori: SV40 origin of replication
   3181..3199    -  promoter       T7 promoter: promoter for bacteriophage T7 RNA polymerase
   3207..3362    +  CDS            lacZα (fragment): LacZα fragment of β-galactosidase; lacZ fragment
   3367..3795    +  rep_origin     f1 ori (sequence partly withheld): f1 bacteriophage origin of replication; arrow indicates direction of (+) strand synthesis
   3848..3952    +  promoter       AmpR promoter: bla
   3953..4813    +  CDS            AmpR: β-lactamase; bla; confers resistance to ampicillin, carbenicillin, and related antibiotics
   4984..5572    +  rep_origin     ori: high-copy-number ColE1/pMB1/pBR322/pUC origin of replication
   5755..5847    +  CDS            lacI (fragment): lac repressor; lacI; The lac repressor binds to the lac operator to inhibit transcription in E. coli. This inhibition can be relieved by adding lactose or isopropyl-β-D-thiogalactopyranoside (IPTG).
   5860..5881    +  protein_bind   CAP binding site: CAP binding activates transcription in the presence of cAMP. E. coli catabolite activator protein
   5896..5926    +  promoter       lac promoter: promoter for the E. coli lac operon
   5934..5950    +  protein_bind   lac operator: The lac repressor binds to the lac operator to inhibit transcription in E. coli. This inhibition can be relieved by adding lactose or isopropyl-β-D-thiogalactopyranoside (IPTG). lac repressor encoded by lacI
   5995..6013    +  promoter       T3 promoter: promoter for bacteriophage T3 RNA polymerase
   6041..6267    +  promoter       RSV promoter: Rous sarcoma virus enhancer/promoter
   6268..6448    +  LTR            5' LTR (truncated): truncated 5' long terminal repeat (LTR) from HIV-1
   6495..6620    +  misc_feature   HIV-1 Ψ: packaging signal of human immunodeficiency virus type 1
   6604..6967    +  CDS            HIV-1 gag (fragment): gag protein from human immunodeficiency virus 1; gag
   7113..7346    +  misc_feature   RRE: The Rev response element (RRE) of HIV-1 allows for Rev-dependent mRNA export from the nucleus to the cytoplasm.
   7723..7749    +  CDS            Rev (fragment): human immunodeficiency virus 1 (HIV-1) Rev protein; rev; enhances nuclear export of unspliced and incompletely spliced viral mRNAs
   7753..7993    +  promoter       U6 promoter: RNA polymerase III promoter for human U6 snRNA
   8023..8098    +  misc_RNA       gRNA scaffold: guide RNA scaffold for the Streptococcus pyogenes CRISPR/Cas9 system
   8154..8271    +  misc_feature   cPPT/CTS: central polypurine tract and central termination sequence of HIV-1
>Addgene plasmid #76222 | NME6 gRNA (BRDN0001145496) | addgene full sequence | sequence record 185420 | Addgene Assembled Sequence
CCCGGGTGCAAAGATGGATAAAGTTTTAAACAGAGAGGAATCTTTGCAGCTAATGGACCTTCTAGGTCTT
GAAAGGAGTGGGAATTGGCTCCGGTGCCCGTCAGTGGGCAGAGCGCACATCGCCCACAGTCCCCGAGAAG
TTGGGGGGAGGGGTCGGCAATTGATCCGGTGCCTAGAGAAGGTGGCGCGGGGTAAACTGGGAAAGTGATG
TCGTGTACTGGCTCCGCCTTTTTCCCGAGGGTGGGGGAGAACCGTATATAAGTGCAGTAGTCGCCGTGAA
CGTTCTTTTTCGCAACGGGTTTGCCGCCAGAACACAGGTAAGTGCCGTGTGTGGTTCCCGCGGGCCTGGC
CTCTTTACGGGTTATGGCCCTTGCGTGCCTTGAATTACTTCCACCTGGCTGCAGTACGTGATTCTTGATC
CCGAGCTTCGGGTTGGAAGTGGGTGGGAGAGTTCGAGGCCTTGCGCTTAAGGAGCCCCTTCGCCTCGTGC
TTGAGTTGAGGCCTGGCCTGGGCGCTGGGGCCGCCGCGTGCGAATCTGGTGGCACCTTCGCGCCTGTCTC
GCTGCTTTCGATAAGTCTCTAGCCATTTAAAATTTTTGATGACCTGCTGCGACGCTTTTTTTCTGGCAAG
ATAGTCTTGTAAATGCGGGCCAAGATCTGCACACTGGTATTTCGGTTTTTGGGGCCGCGGGCGGCGACGG
GGCCCGTGCGTCCCAGCGCACATGTTCGGCGAGGCGGGGCCTGCGAGCGCGGCCACCGAGAATCGGACGG
GGGTAGTCTCAAGCTGGCCGGCCTGCTCTGGTGCCTGGCCTCGCGCCGCCGTGTATCGCCCCGCCCTGGG
CGGCAAGGCTGGCCCGGTCGGCACCAGTTGCGTGAGCGGAAAGATGGCCGCTTCCCGGCCCTGCTGCAGG
GAGCTCAAAATGGAGGACGCGGCGCTCGGGAGAGCGGGCGGGTGAGTCACCCACACAAAGGAAAAGGGCC
TTTCCGTCCTCAGCCGTCGCTTCATGTGACTCCACGGAGTACCGGGCGCCGTCCAGGCACCTCGATTAGT
TCTCGAGCTTTTGGAGTACGTCGTCTTTAGGTTGGGGGGAGGGGTTTTATGCGATGGAGTTTCCCCACAC
TGAGTGGGTGGAGACTGAAGTTAGGCCAGCTTGGCACTTGATGTAATTCTCCTTGGAATTTGCCCTTTTT
GAGTTTGGATCTTGGTTCATTCTCAAGCCTCAGACAGTGGTTCAAAGTTTTTTTCTTCCATTTCAGGTGT
CGTGACGTACGGCCACCATGACCGAGTACAAGCCCACGGTGCGCCTCGCCACCCGCGACGACGTCCCCAG
GGCCGTACGCACCCTCGCCGCCGCGTTCGCCGACTACCCCGCCACGCGCCACACCGTCGATCCGGACCGC
CACATCGAGCGGGTCACCGAGCTGCAAGAACTCTTCCTCACGCGCGTCGGGCTCGACATCGGCAAGGTGT
GGGTCGCGGACGACGGCGCCGCCGTGGCGGTCTGGACCACGCCGGAGAGCGTCGAAGCGGGGGCGGTGTT
CGCCGAGATCGGCCCGCGCATGGCCGAGTTGAGCGGTTCCCGGCTGGCCGCGCAGCAACAGATGGAAGGC
CTCCTGGCGCCGCACCGGCCCAAGGAGCCCGCGTGGTTCCTGGCCACCGTCGGAGTCTCGCCCGACCACC
AGGGCAAGGGTCTGGGCAGCGCCGTCGTGCTCCCCGGAGTGGAGGCGGCCGAGCGCGCCGGGGTGCCCGC
CTTCCTGGAGACCTCCGCGCCCCGCAACCTCCCCTTCTACGAGCGGCTCGGCTTCACCGTCACCGCCGAC
GTCGAGGTGCCCGAAGGACCGCGCACCTGGTGCATGACCCGCAAGCCCGGTGCCTGAACGCGTTAAGTCG
ACAATCAACCTCTGGATTACAAAATTTGTGAAAGATTGACTGGTATTCTTAACTATGTTGCTCCTTTTAC
GCTATGTGGATACGCTGCTTTAATGCCTTTGTATCATGCTATTGCTTCCCGTATGGCTTTCATTTTCTCC
TCCTTGTATAAATCCTGGTTGCTGTCTCTTTATGAGGAGTTGTGGCCCGTTGTCAGGCAACGTGGCGTGG
TGTGCACTGTGTTTGCTGACGCAACCCCCACTGGTTGGGGCATTGCCACCACCTGTCAGCTCCTTTCCGG
GACTTTCGCTTTCCCCCTCCCTATTGCCACGGCGGAACTCATCGCCGCCTGCCTTGCCCGCTGCTGGACA
GGGGCTCGGCTGTTGGGCACTGACAATTCCGTGGTGTTGTCGGGGAAATCATCGTCCTTTCCTTGGCTGC
TCGCCTGTGTTGCCACCTGGATTCTGCGCGGGACGTCCTTCTGCTACGTCCCTTCGGCCCTCAATCCAGC
GGACCTTCCTTCCCGCGGCCTGCTGCCGGCTCTGCGGCCTCTTCCGCGTCTTCGCCTTCGCCCTCAGACG
AGTCGGATCTCCCTTTGGGCCGCCTCCCCGCGTCGACTTTAAGACCAATGACTTACAAGGCAGCTGTAGA
TCTTAGCCACTTTTTAAAAGAAAAGGGGGGACTGGAAGGGCTAATTCACTCCCAACGAAGACAAGATCTG
CTTTTTGCTTGTACTGGGTCTCTCTGGTTAGACCAGATCTGAGCCTGGGAGCTCTCTGGCTAACTAGGGA
ACCCACTGCTTAAGCCTCAATAAAGCTTGCCTTGAGTGCTTCAAGTAGTGTGTGCCCGTCTGTTGTGTGA
CTCTGGTAACTAGAGATCCCTCAGACCCTTTTAGTCAGTGTGGAAAATCTCTAGCAGTACGTATAGTAGT
TCATGTCATCTTATTATTCAGTATTTATAACTTGCAAAGAAATGAATATCAGAGAGTGAGAGGAACTTGT
TTATTGCAGCTTATAATGGTTACAAATAAAGCAATAGCATCACAAATTTCACAAATAAAGCATTTTTTTC
ACTGCATTCTAGTTGTGGTTTGTCCAAACTCATCAATGTATCTTATCATGTCTGGCTCTAGCTATCCCGC
CCCTAACTCCGCCCATCCCGCCCCTAACTCCGCCCAGTTCCGCCCATTCTCCGCCCCATGGCTGACTAAT
TTTTTTTATTTATGCAGAGGCCGAGGCCGCCTCGGCCTCTGAGCTATTCCAGAAGTAGTGAGGAGGCTTT
TTTGGAGGCCTAGGGACGTACCCAATTCGCCCTATAGTGAGTCGTATTACGCGCGCTCACTGGCCGTCGT
TTTACAACGTCGTGACTGGGAAAACCCTGGCGTTACCCAACTTAATCGCCTTGCAGCACATCCCCCTTTC
GCCAGCTGGCGTAATAGCGAAGAGGCCCGCACCGATCGCCCTTCCCAACAGTTGCGCAGCCTGAATGGCG
AATGGG
[124 nt withheld, positions 3367-3490]
C
[91 nt withheld, positions 3492-3582]
A
[49 nt withheld, positions 3584-3632]
CCTTTGACGTTGGAGTCCACGTTCTTT
[37 nt withheld, positions 3660-3696]
ACCCTATCTCGGTCTATTCTTTTGATTTATAAGGGATTTTGCCGATTTCGGCCTATTGGTTAAAAAATGA
GCTGATTTAACAAAAATTTAACGCGAATTTTAACAAAATATTAACGCTTACAATTTAGGTGGCACTTTTC
GGGGAAATGTGCGCGGAACCCCTATTTGTTTATTTTTCTAAATACATTCAAATATGTATCCGCTCATGAG
ACAATAACCCTGATAAATGCTTCAATAATATTGAAAAAGGAAGAGTATGAGTATTCAACATTTCCGTGTC
GCCCTTATTCCCTTTTTTGCGGCATTTTGCCTTCCTGTTTTTGCTCACCCAGAAACGCTGGTGAAAGTAA
AAGATGCTGAAGATCAGTTGGGTGCACGAGTGGGTTACATCGAACTGGATCTCAACAGCGGTAAGATCCT
TGAGAGTTTTCGCCCCGAAGAACGTTTTCCAATGATGAGCACTTTTAAAGTTCTGCTATGTGGCGCGGTA
TTATCCCGTATTGACGCCGGGCAAGAGCAACTCGGTCGCCGCATACACTATTCTCAGAATGACTTGGTTG
AGTACTCACCAGTCACAGAAAAGCATCTTACGGATGGCATGACAGTAAGAGAATTATGCAGTGCTGCCAT
AACCATGAGTGATAACACTGCGGCCAACTTACTTCTGACAACGATCGGAGGACCGAAGGAGCTAACCGCT
TTTTTGCACAACATGGGGGATCATGTAACTCGCCTTGATCGTTGGGAACCGGAGCTGAATGAAGCCATAC
CAAACGACGAGCGTGACACCACGATGCCTGTAGCAATGGCAACAACGTTGCGCAAACTATTAACTGGCGA
ACTACTTACTCTAGCTTCCCGGCAACAATTAATAGACTGGATGGAGGCGGATAAAGTTGCAGGACCACTT
CTGCGCTCGGCCCTTCCGGCTGGCTGGTTTATTGCTGATAAATCTGGAGCCGGTGAGCGTGGGTCTCGCG
GTATCATTGCAGCACTGGGGCCAGATGGTAAGCCCTCCCGTATCGTAGTTATCTACACGACGGGGAGTCA
GGCAACTATGGATGAACGAAATAGACAGATCGCTGAGATAGGTGCCTCACTGATTAAGCATTGGTAACTG
TCAGACCAAGTTTACTCATATATACTTTAGATTGATTTAAAACTTCATTTTTAATTTAAAAGGATCTAGG
TGAAGATCCTTTTTGATAATCTCATGACCAAAATCCCTTAACGTGAGTTTTCGTTCCACTGAGCGTCAGA
CCCCGTAGAAAAGATCAAAGGATCTTCTTGAGATCCTTTTTTTCTGCGCGTAATCTGCTGCTTGCAAACA
AAAAAACCACCGCTACCAGCGGTGGTTTGTTTGCCGGATCAAGAGCTACCAACTCTTTTTCCGAAGGTAA
CTGGCTTCAGCAGAGCGCAGATACCAAATACTGTTCTTCTAGTGTAGCCGTAGTTAGGCCACCACTTCAA
GAACTCTGTAGCACCGCCTACATACCTCGCTCTGCTAATCCTGTTACCAGTGGCTGCTGCCAGTGGCGAT
AAGTCGTGTCTTACCGGGTTGGACTCAAGACGATAGTTACCGGATAAGGCGCAGCGGTCGGGCTGAACGG
GGGGTTCGTGCACACAGCCCAGCTTGGAGCGAACGACCTACACCGAACTGAGATACCTACAGCGTGAGCT
ATGAGAAAGCGCCACGCTTCCCGAAGGGAGAAAGGCGGACAGGTATCCGGTAAGCGGCAGGGTCGGAACA
GGAGAGCGCACGAGGGAGCTTCCAGGGGGAAACGCCTGGTATCTTTATAGTCCTGTCGGGTTTCGCCACC
TCTGACTTGAGCGTCGATTTTTGTGATGCTCGTCAGGGGGGCGGAGCCTATGGAAAAACGCCAGCAACGC
GGCCTTTTTACGGTTCCTGGCCTTTTGCTGGCCTTTTGCTCACATGTTCTTTCCTGCGTTATCCCCTGAT
TCTGTGGATAACCGTATTACCGCCTTTGAGTGAGCTGATACCGCTCGCCGCAGCCGAACGACCGAGCGCA
GCGAGTCAGTGAGCGAGGAAGCGGAAGAGCGCCCAATACGCAAACCGCCTCTCCCCGCGCGTTGGCCGAT
TCATTAATGCAGCTGGCACGACAGGTTTCCCGACTGGAAAGCGGGCAGTGAGCGCAACGCAATTAATGTG
AGTTAGCTCACTCATTAGGCACCCCAGGCTTTACACTTTATGCTTCCGGCTCGTATGTTGTGTGGAATTG
TGAGCGGATAACAATTTCACACAGGAAACAGCTATGACCATGATTACGCCAAGCGCGCAATTAACCCTCA
CTAAAGGGAACAAAAGCTGGAGCTGCAAGCTTAATGTAGTCTTATGCAATACTCTTGTAGTCTTGCAACA
TGGTAACGATGAGTTAGCAACATGCCTTACAAGGAGAGAAAAAGCACCGTGCATGCCGATTGGTGGAAGT
AAGGTGGTACGATCGTGCCTTATTAGGAAGGCAACAGACGGGTCTGACATGGATTGGACGAACCACTGAA
TTGCCGCATTGCAGAGATATTGTATTTAAGTGCCTAGCTCGATACATAAACGGGTCTCTCTGGTTAGACC
AGATCTGAGCCTGGGAGCTCTCTGGCTAACTAGGGAACCCACTGCTTAAGCCTCAATAAAGCTTGCCTTG
AGTGCTTCAAGTAGTGTGTGCCCGTCTGTTGTGTGACTCTGGTAACTAGAGATCCCTCAGACCCTTTTAG
TCAGTGTGGAAAATCTCTAGCAGTGGCGCCCGAACAGGGACTTGAAAGCGAAAGGGAAACCAGAGGAGCT
CTCTCGACGCAGGACTCGGCTTGCTGAAGCGCGCACGGCAAGAGGCGAGGGGCGGCGACTGGTGAGTACG
CCAAAAATTTTGACTAGCGGAGGCTAGAAGGAGAGAGATGGGTGCGAGAGCGTCAGTATTAAGCGGGGGA
GAATTAGATCGCGATGGGAAAAAATTCGGTTAAGGCCAGGGGGAAAGAAAAAATATAAATTAAAACATAT
AGTATGGGCAAGCAGGGAGCTAGAACGATTCGCAGTTAATCCTGGCCTGTTAGAAACATCAGAAGGCTGT
AGACAAATACTGGGACAGCTACAACCATCCCTTCAGACAGGATCAGAAGAACTTAGATCATTATATAATA
CAGTAGCAACCCTCTATTGTGTGCATCAAAGGATAGAGATAAAAGACACCAAGGAAGCTTTAGACAAGAT
AGAGGAAGAGCAAAACAAAAGTAAGACCACCGCACAGCAAGCGGCCGCTGATCTTCAGACCTGGAGGAGG
AGATATGAGGGACAATTGGAGAAGTGAATTATATAAATATAAAGTAGTAAAAATTGAACCATTAGGAGTA
GCACCCACCAAGGCAAAGAGAAGAGTGGTGCAGAGAGAAAAAAGAGCAGTGGGAATAGGAGCTTTGTTCC
TTGGGTTCTTGGGAGCAGCAGGAAGCACTATGGGCGCAGCGTCAATGACGCTGACGGTACAGGCCAGACA
ATTATTGTCTGGTATAGTGCAGCAGCAGAACAATTTGCTGAGGGCTATTGAGGCGCAACAGCATCTGTTG
CAACTCACAGTCTGGGGCATCAAGCAGCTCCAGGCAAGAATCCTGGCTGTGGAAAGATACCTAAAGGATC
AACAGCTCCTGGGGATTTGGGGTTGCTCTGGAAAACTCATTTGCACCACTGCTGTGCCTTGGAATGCTAG
TTGGAGTAATAAATCTCTGGAACAGATTTGGAATCACACGACCTGGATGGAGTGGGACAGAGAAATTAAC
AATTACACAAGCTTAATACACTCCTTAATTGAAGAATCGCAAAACCAGCAAGAAAAGAATGAACAAGAAT
TATTGGAATTAGATAAATGGGCAAGTTTGTGGAATTGGTTTAACATAACAAATTGGCTGTGGTATATAAA
ATTATTCATAATGATAGTAGGAGGCTTGGTAGGTTTAAGAATAGTTTTTGCTGTACTTTCTATAGTGAAT
AGAGTTAGGCAGGGATATTCACCATTATCGTTTCAGACCCACCTCCCAACCCCGAGGGGACCCAGAGAGG
GCCTATTTCCCATGATTCCTTCATATTTGCATATACGATACAAGGCTGTTAGAGAGATAATTAGAATTAA
TTTGACTGTAAACACAAAGATATTAGTACAAAATACGTGACGTAGAAAGTAATAATTTCTTGGGTAGTTT
GCAGTTTTAAAATTATGTTTTAAAATGGACTATCATATGCTTACCGTAACTTGAAAGTATTTCGATTTCT
TGGCTTTATATATCTTGTGGAAAGGACGAAACACCGAGTGTTCCGAGCACGCCATGGTTTTAGAGCTAGA
AATAGCAAGTTAAAATAAGGCTAGTCCGTTATCAACTTGAAAAAGTGGCACCGAGTCGGTGCTTTTTTAA
GCTTGGCGTAACTAGATCTTGAGACAAATGGCAGTATTCATCCACAATTTTAAAAGAAAAGGGGGGATTG
GGGGGTACAGTGCAGGGGAAAGAATAGTAGACATAATAGCAACAGACATACAAACTAAAGAATTACAAAA
ACAAATTACAAAAATTCAAAATTTTCGGGTTTATTACAGGGACAGCAGAGATCCACTTTGGCGCCGGCTC
GAGGGGG
