>Addgene plasmid #76222 | NME6 gRNA (BRDN0001145496) | depositor partial sequence | sequence record 143682 | Target Sequence
AGTGTTCCGAGCACGCCATG
