>Addgene plasmid #76222 | NME6 gRNA (BRDN0001145496) | addgene partial sequence | sequence record 185419 | hU6-F
AGAAAGTAATAATTTCTTGGGTAGTTTGCAGTTTTAAAATTATGTTTTAAAATGGACTATCATATGCTTA
CCGTAACTTGAAAGTATTTCGATTTCTTGGCTTTATATATCTTGTGGAAAGGACGAAACACCGAGTGTTC
CGAGCACGCCATGGTTTTAGAGCTAGAAATAGCAAGTTAAAATAAGGCTAGTCCGTTATCAACTTGAAAA
AGTGGCACCGAGTCGGTGCTTTTTTAAGCTTGGCGTAACTAGATCTTGAGACAAATGGCAGTATTCATCC
ACAATTTTAAAAGAAAAGGGGGGATTGGGGGGTACAGTGCAGGGGAAAGAATAGTAGACATAATAGCAAC
AGACATACAAACTAAAGAATTACAAAAACAAATTACAAAAATTCAAAATTTTCGGGTTTATTACAGGGAC
AGCAGAGATCCACTTTGGCGCCGGCTCGAGGGGGCCCGGGTGCAAAGATGGATAAAGTTTTAAACAGAGA
GGAATCTTTGCAGCTAATGGACCTTCTAGGTCTTGAAAGGAGTGGGAATTGGCTCCGGTGCCCGTCAGTG
GGCAGAGCGC
